Addgene plasmid #247613: pNH605-Padh-AtAFB2(F74A)
Purpose: Expression of AtAFB2
Depositing lab: Sebastian Schuck. Depositing organization: Universitaet Heidelberg. Publication: Systematic evaluation of tools for auxin-inducible protein degradation in budding yeast. Hubbe P, Sharma C, Pajonk O, Peters N, Guschtschin-Schmidt N, Friemel N, Schuck S. Mol Biol Cell. 2026 Feb 1;37(2):mr2. doi: 10.1091/mbc.E25-12-0571. Epub 2025 Dec 16. PubMed 41400934.
Backbone
  Vector backbone: pNH605
  Vector type: Yeast Expression
Growth in bacteria
  Bacterial resistance: Ampicillin, 100 μg/mL
  Growth temperature: 37°C
  Growth strain: DH5alpha
  Copy number: High Copy
Gene/Insert
  Gene/Insert name: AtAFB2
  Species: A. thaliana (mustard weed)
  Mutation: F74A
  Promoter: ADH1
  Cloning method: Gibson Cloning
Terms and licenses: Academic/Nonprofit Terms; Industry Terms: Not Available to Industry
Depositor comments: Also known as pSS1448. Please visit https://doi.org/10.1101/2025.09.24.678194 for bioRxiv preprint.
How to cite: pNH605-Padh-AtAFB2(F74A) was a gift from Sebastian Schuck (Addgene plasmid # 247613 ; http://n2t.net/addgene:247613 ; RRID:Addgene_247613)
