[The description below was written by a language model from this plasmid's Addgene catalogue record and pLannotate feature annotations shown in this document.]
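Description:
pNH605-Padh-AtAFB2(F74A), also known as pSS1448, is a yeast expression plasmid built on the pNH605 backbone for producing a mutant form of the Arabidopsis thaliana auxin receptor F-box protein AFB2 in Saccharomyces cerevisiae. In E. coli it is maintained as a high-copy plasmid through a ColE1/pUC-type origin and selected with ampicillin via the β-lactamase gene. An f1 origin and remnants of a pBluescript-type cloning region (lac promoter and operator, lacZα fragment, T3 and T7 promoters) are also present. The feature table shows no yeast replication origin (no 2μ or CEN/ARS element). Instead, a complete LEU2 gene with its own promoter sits upstream of the expression cassette, and a short LEU2 fragment plus a piece of the neighbouring NFS1 gene lie downstream. This arrangement is consistent with an integrating vector targeted to the LEU2 locus and selected by leucine prototrophy, although the record does not explicitly describe the integration strategy. Small URA3, rop, bom and lacI fragments appear to be backbone leftovers.

The payload is the AFB2 coding sequence carrying the F74A substitution, inserted by Gibson cloning between the constitutive S. cerevisiae ADH1 promoter and the CYC1 transcription terminator. No epitope tag or reporter is annotated. AFB2 is the substrate-recognition subunit of an SCF ubiquitin ligase that binds Aux/IAA degron sequences in the presence of auxin, triggering their ubiquitination and proteasomal degradation. The associated publication evaluates tools for auxin-inducible protein degradation in budding yeast, so the plasmid serves to supply the receptor component of such a degron system. The record does not state the functional effect of the F74A change. Analogous substitutions in related auxin receptors enlarge the ligand pocket to accept modified auxin analogues.
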