Features (pLannotate 1.2.2; 26 found; start..end, strand, type, name):
     59..136     +  CDS            YO192_YEAST (fragment): Experimental evidence at protein level: Swiss-Prot protein existence level 1. From Saccharomyces cerevisiae (strain ATCC 204508 / S288c) (Baker's yeast).
    276..683     +  promoter       LEU2 promoter: S. cerevisiae LEU2
   1199..2293    +  CDS            LEU2: LEU3_YEAST - Experimental evidence at protein level: Swiss-Prot protein existence level 1. Catalyzes the oxidation of 3-carboxy-2-hydroxy-4- methylpentanoate (3-isopropylmalate) to 3-carboxy-4-methyl-2- oxopentanoate. The product decarboxylates to 4-methyl-2 oxopentanoate. From Saccharomyces cerevisiae (strain ATCC 204508 / S288c) (Baker's yeast).
   2509..3213    +  promoter       ADH1 promoter: S. cerevisiae ADH1; promoter for alcohol dehydrogenase 1
   3221..3238    +  misc_feature   MCS (fragment): pBluescript multiple cloning site
   3239..4963    +  CDS            AFB2: AFB2_ARATH - Also known as LRF2. Experimental evidence at protein level: Swiss-Prot protein existence level 1. Component of SCF(ASK-cullin-F-box) E3 ubiquitin ligase complexes, which may mediate the ubiquitination and subsequent proteasomal degradation of target proteins. Confers sensitivity to the virulent bacterial pathogen P.syringae (By similarity). Auxin receptor that mediates Aux/IAA proteins proteasomal degradation and auxin- regulated transcription. Involved in embryogenesis regulation by auxin. From Arabidopsis thaliana (Mouse-ear cress).
   4971..4998    +  misc_feature   MCS (fragment): pBluescript multiple cloning site
   4999..5246    +  terminator     CYC1 terminator: S. cerevisiae CYC1; transcription terminator for CYC1
   5250..5302    +  CDS            LEU2 (fragment): 3-isopropylmalate dehydrogenase, required for leucine biosynthesis; S. cerevisiae LEU2; yeast auxotrophic marker
   5664..5774    -  CDS            NFS1 (fragment): NFS1_YEAST - Also known as SPL1 From Saccharomyces cerevisiae (strain ATCC 204508 / S288c) (Baker's yeast).
   5813..5831    -  promoter       T7 promoter: promoter for bacteriophage T7 RNA polymerase
   5834..5991    +  CDS            lacZα (fragment): LacZα fragment of β-galactosidase; lacZ fragment
   5995..6423    +  rep_origin     f1 ori (sequence partly withheld): f1 bacteriophage origin of replication; arrow indicates direction of (+) strand synthesis
   6451..6502    -  misc_feature   bom (fragment): basis of mobility region from pBR322
   6558..6650    -  CDS            URA3 (fragment): PYRF_YEAST - Experimental evidence at protein level: Swiss-Prot protein existence level 1. From Saccharomyces cerevisiae (strain ATCC 204508 / S288c) (Baker's yeast).
   6650..6782    -  promoter       URA3 promoter (fragment): S. cerevisiae URA3
   6790..6839    -  misc_feature   bom (fragment): basis of mobility region from pBR322
   6941..6976    -  CDS            rop (fragment): Rop protein, which maintains plasmids at low copy number; rop
   7088..7192    +  promoter       AmpR promoter: bla
   7193..8053    +  CDS            AmpR: β-lactamase; bla; confers resistance to ampicillin, carbenicillin, and related antibiotics
   8224..8812    +  rep_origin     ori: high-copy-number ColE1/pMB1/pBR322/pUC origin of replication
   8995..9087    +  CDS            lacI (fragment): lac repressor; lacI; The lac repressor binds to the lac operator to inhibit transcription in E. coli. This inhibition can be relieved by adding lactose or isopropyl-β-D-thiogalactopyranoside (IPTG).
   9100..9121    +  protein_bind   CAP binding site: CAP binding activates transcription in the presence of cAMP. E. coli catabolite activator protein
   9136..9166    +  promoter       lac promoter: promoter for the E. coli lac operon
   9174..9190    +  protein_bind   lac operator: The lac repressor binds to the lac operator to inhibit transcription in E. coli. This inhibition can be relieved by adding lactose or isopropyl-β-D-thiogalactopyranoside (IPTG). lac repressor encoded by lacI
   9235..9253    +  promoter       T3 promoter: promoter for bacteriophage T3 RNA polymerase
>Addgene plasmid #247613 | pNH605-Padh-AtAFB2(F74A) | addgene full sequence | sequence record 494868 | Addgene NGS Result
GGCCGGCCATTTAAATGTTTAAACGGCCACGCTGGCCGAGGAGAACTTCTAGTATATCTACATACCTAAT
ATTATTGCCTTATTAAAAATGGAATCCCAACGATTACATCAAAATCCACATTCTCTTCAAAATCAATTGT
CCTGTACTTCCTTGTTCATGTGTGTTCAAAAACGTTATATTTATAGGATAATTATACTCTATTTCTCAAC
AAGTAATTGGTTGTTTGGCCGAGCGGTCTAAGGCGCCTGATTCAAGAAATATCTTGACCGCAGTTAACTG
TGGGAATACTCAGGTATCGTAAGATGCAAGAGTTCGAATCTCTTAGCAACCATTATTTTTTTCCTCAACA
TAACGAGAACACACAGGGGCGCTATCGCACAGAATCAAATTCGATGACTGGAAATTTTTTGTTAATTTCA
GAGGTCGCCTGACGCATATACCTTTTTCAACTGAAAAATTGGGAGAAAAAGGAAAGGTGAGAGCGCCGGA
ACCGGCTTTTCATATAGAATAGAGAAGCGTTCATGACTAAATGCTTGCATCACAATACTTGAAGTTGACA
ATATTATTTAAGGACCTATTGTTTTTTCCAATAGGTGGTTAGCAATCGTCTTACTTTCTAACTTTTCTTA
CCTTTTACATTTCAGCAATATATATATATATATTTCAAGGATATACCATTCTAATGTCTGCCCCTAAGTT
ACCAATAGATAGCGGTTTAATATAAGGTTTCAACAAGAAATATTTTGTGAAAATCAAAAGTTAATAGTTT
CACTGTCGAAAATATGAAAGTTTAAGTTTTCAGTTCATCCCATTGTAGTTATCAAATTTCTGTGTTTCCC
GTATATGTGTGCTCTGTATTCATCGCTATCTTGAAACTGGTTATGATCGTTGCGCATGTGACCTGTATCG
CTCAAAAGAGCCCGGCACCGGTACCGGGCAAAAGCCCCTAGCAAGCTAAAATGATTCAACTTTCGTAGTA
ATTTGTTCAACCGGTCACAGTAAAGTCAATGACTAACTTTTGAATCGAGGATGTATTTCCAATTGAAAGC
AATGTATATATAAACCATTGTGTTGAAGCTTGTCTTACAGTTTTCTTGTATCCTCCCATTGTTCATATAG
TACTTAAAGTACCATAATCCTTAAAGAACAAACTTGAAAGAGAATACACTATACACAACTAATAAATAAA
GAATAATCATGGCTGTGACCAAGACAATTGTAGTTCTACCAGGTGACCATGTTGGTCAAGAAATCACTGA
AGAGGCCATTAAAGTTTTAAATGCTATTCAGGAATGTCGTCCAGACAAGGTCAATTTCAAGTTTGATCAT
CATTTGATCGGTGGTGCTGCAATTGATGCCACTGGTGTTCCATTACCAGACGAAGCTTTGGAGGCCTCTA
AGAAAGCTGATGCCGTGCTTCTGGGTGCTGTTGGTGGTCCAAAATGGGGTACTGGCGCTGTCAGACCAGA
ACAAGGTCTTTTGAAAATCCGTAAGGAGTTGCAATTGTATGCTAATCTAAGACCATGTAATTTTGCATCT
GATTCCTTACTAGATCTATCGCCATTGAAGCCTGAAATTGCAAGAGGTACAGATTTCGTCGTTGTTAGAG
AACTAGTGGGTGGTATTTATTTCGGGGAGAGAAAAGAAGATGAAGGTGATGGTGTCGCCTGGGATAGCGA
AAAGTATTCTGTGCCCGAAGTTCAAAGAATCACTAGAATGGCTGCTTTCATGGCTCTGCAACACAACCCA
CCTTTACCTATTTGGTCTCTAGATAAAGCCAACGTTCTAGCATCATCAAGATTATGGAGAAAAACAGTGG
AAGAGACGATTAAGAATGAATTCCCACAATTGACTGTTCAACATCAATTGATTGATTCCGCTGCTATGAT
CTTGGTTAAGAACCCAACTCATCTAAATGGTATTATTATCACAAACAATATGTTTGGTGATATTATCTCC
GATGAAGCCTCCGTGATCCCAGGTTCGTTAGGATTACTTCCATCTGCCTCCTTGGCATCTCTTCCAGATA
AGAATACGGCATTTGGTTTATATGAGCCATGTCATGGCTCTGCTCCAGACTTACCAAAGGGAAAGGTTAA
CCCCGTAGCAACAATCCTATCTGCTGCTATGATGTTGAAGTTGTCTCTGGACCTGTTCGAAGAAGGTGAA
ATTATAGAACAAGCAGTCAAGAAAGTGTTGGATTCTGGTATCAGAACAGCGGATCTAAAGGGTACCAACT
CTACTACTGAGGTCGGTGATGCAGTAGCGAAAGCTGTCAGGGAACTATTAGCTTAGACTTAGTAGATGTA
CAGTTGCATACATAAGTCTGAACAGAAAGAAGTAAATATCATATCTAGTTCGGTTTAGAAATCAGTGACT
ATATTGGTTTTGACCAGATCGCAATCCTTGCAAGCATTTAGTAATGACTATCAAACCGGTGAATCATCTG
ATAAGGCTATATTAGCTTGTGCATTCGCATGTATCGGGAAACGAACGGTACCGGGCCCATCCTTTTGTTG
TTTCCGGGTGTACAATATGGACTTCCTCTTTTCTGGCAACCAAACCCATACATCGGGATTCCTATAATAC
CTTCGTTGGTCTCCCTAACATGTAGGTGGCGGAGGGGAGATATACAATAGAACAGATACCAGACAAGACA
TAATGGGCTAAACAAGACTACACCAATTACACTGCCTCATTGATGGTGGTACATAACGAACTAATACTGT
AGCCCTAGACTTGATAGCCATCATCATATCGAAGTTTCACTACCCTTTTTCCATTTGCCATCTATTGAAG
TAATAATAGGCGCATGCAACTTCTTTTCTTTTTTTTTCTTTTCTCTCTCCCCCGTTGTTGTCTCACCATA
TCCGCAATGACAAAAAAATGATGGAAGACACTAAAGGAAAAAATTAACGACAAAGACAGCACCAACAGAT
GTCGTTGTTCCAGAGCTGATGAGGGGTATCTCGAAGCACACGAAACTTTTTCCTTCCTTCATTCACGCAC
ACTACTCTCTAATGAGCAACGGTATACGGCCTTCCTTCCAGTTACTTGAATTTGAAATAAAAAAAAGTTT
GCTGTCTTGCTATCAAGTATAAATAGACCTGCAATTATTAATCTTTTGTTTCCTCGTCATTGTTCTCGTT
CCCTTTCTTCCTTGTTTCTTTTTCTGCACAATATTTCAAGCTATACCAAGCATACAATCAACTCCAAGCT
GGCCGCTCTAGAACTAGTATGAACTACTTTCCCGATGAGGTCATTGAGCACGTCTTTGATTTCGTCACAA
GCCACAAGGATAGGAACGCCATTAGCCTGGTCTGTAAGAGCTGGTACAAGATCGAGCGGTATTCCAGACA
GAAGGTGTTCATCGGCAACTGCTACGCCATCAATCCAGAGAGGCTGCTGCGGAGATTTCCCTGTCTGAAG
AGCCTGACCCTGAAGGGCAAGCCCCACGCCGCCGACTTTAACCTGGTGCCTCACGAGTGGGGAGGATTCG
TGCTGCCATGGATCGAGGCCCTGGCACGGTCCAGAGTGGGCCTGGAGGAGCTGAGGCTGAAGCGCATGGT
GGTGACAGACGAGTCTCTGGAGCTGCTGTCTCGGAGCTTCGTGAACTTCAAGAGCCTGGTGCTGGTGTCC
TGCGAGGGCTTTACCACAGATGGCCTGGCAAGCATCGCAGCAAACTGTAGGCACCTGCGGGACCTGGACC
TGCAGGAGAATGAGATCGACGATCACAGAGGCCAGTGGCTGTCCTGCTTCCCCGATACCTGTACCACACT
GGTGACACTGAACTTTGCCTGCCTGGAGGGCGAGACAAATCTGGTGGCCCTGGAGAGGCTGGTGGCACGC
TCTCCCAACCTGAAGAGCCTGAAGCTGAATAGGGCAGTGCCTCTGGACGCACTGGCAAGACTGATGGCAT
GCGCACCACAGATCGTGGATCTGGGCGTGGGCTCCTACGAGAACGACCCTGATTCCGAGTCTTATCTGAA
GCTGATGGCCGTGATCAAGAAGTGTACCAGCCTGCGCAGCCTGTCCGGCTTCCTGGAGGCAGCACCTCAC
TGCCTGTCCGCCTTTCACCCAATCTGTCACAACCTGACATCCCTGAATCTGTCTTACGCCGCCGAGATCC
ACGGCTCCCACCTGATCAAGCTGATCCAGCACTGCAAGAAGCTGCAGAGGCTGTGGATCCTGGACTCCAT
CGGCGATAAGGGCCTGGAGGTGGTGGCCTCTACCTGTAAGGAGCTGCAGGAGCTGCGCGTGTTCCCATCT
GACCTGCTGGGAGGAGGAAACACCGCAGTGACAGAGGAGGGCCTGGTGGCAATCTCTGCCGGATGCCCCA
AGCTGCACAGCATCCTGTATTTTTGTCAGCAGATGACCAACGCCGCCCTGGTGACAGTGGCCAAGAACTG
CCCCAATTTCATCAGGTTTCGCCTGTGCATCCTGGAGCCCAATAAGCCTGACCACGTGACATCTCAGCCT
CTGGATGAGGGCTTCGGCGCCATCGTGAAGGCCTGCAAGAGCCTGAGGCGCCTGTCTCTGAGCGGCCTGC
TGACCGACCAGGTGTTCCTGTACATCGGCATGTATGCCAACCAGCTGGAGATGCTGTCTATCGCCTTTGC
CGGCGACACAGATAAGGGCATGCTGTACGTGCTGAATGGCTGTAAGAAGATGAAGAAGCTGGAGATCAGA
GACAGCCCTTTTGGCGATACCGCCCTGCTGGCAGACGTGAGCAAGTATGAGACAATGCGGAGCCTGTGGA
TGAGCTCCTGCGAGGTGACCCTGAGCGGCTGTAAGAGACTGGCCGAGAAGGCCCCATGGCTGAACGTGGA
GATCATCAACGAGAATGACAACAATAGGATGGAGGAGAATGGCCACGAGGGCCGCCAGAAGGTGGATAAG
CTGTATCTGTATAGGACCGTCGTCGGGACTCGGATGGATGCCCCCCCCTTTGTCTGGATTCTGTGAGCGG
CAAGCTTATCGATACCGTCGACCTCGAGTCATGTAATTAGTTATGTCACGCTTACATTCACGCCCTCCCC
CCACATCCGCTCTAACCGAAAAGGAAGGAGTTAGACAACCTGAAGTCTAGGTCCCTATTTATTTTTTTAT
AGTTATGTTAGTATTAAGAACGTTATTTATATTTCAAATTTTTCTTTTTTTTCTGTACAGACGCGTGTAC
GCATGTAACATTATACTGAAAACCTTGCTTGAGAAGGTTTTGGGACGCTCGAAGGCTTTAATTTGCTGGC
CACCGAAGTCGGTGATGCTGTCGCCGAAGAAGTTAAGAAAATCCTTGCTTAAAAAGATTCTCTTTTTTTA
TGATATTTGTACATAAACTTTATAAATGAAATTCATAATAGAAACGACACGAAATTACAAAATGGAATAT
GTTCATAGGGTAGACGAAACTATATACGCAATCTACATACATTTATCAAGAAGGAGAAAAAGGAGGATGT
AAAGGAATACAGGTAAGCAAATTGATACTAATGGCTCAACGTGATAAGGAAAAAGAATTGCACTTTAACA
TTAATATTGACAAGGAGGAGGGCACCACACAAAAAGTTAGGTGTAACAGAAAATCATGAAACTATGATTC
CTAATTTATATATTGGAGGATTTTCTCTAAAAAAAAAAAAATACAACAAATAAAAAACACTCAATGACCT
GACCATTTGATGGAGTTTAAGTCAATACCTCCTTGAACCATTTCCCATAATGGTGAAAGTTCCCTCAAGA
ATTTTACTCTGTCAGAAACGGCCTTAACGACGTAGGCCGGCCATTTAAATGTTTAAACGGCCACGCTGGC
CCCCTATAGTGAGTCGTATTACAATTCACTGGCCGTCGTTTTACAACGTCGTGACTGGGAAAACCCTGGC
GTTACCCAACTTAATCGCCTTGCAGCACATCCCCCTTTCGCCAGCTGGCGTAATAGCGAAGAGGCCCGCA
CCGATCGCCCTTCCCAACAGTTGCGCAGCCTGAATGGCGAATGG
[124 nt withheld, positions 5995-6118]
C
[91 nt withheld, positions 6120-6210]
A
[49 nt withheld, positions 6212-6260]
CCTTTGACGTTGGAGTCCACGTTCTTT
[37 nt withheld, positions 6288-6324]
ACCCTATCTCGGTCTATTCTTTTGATTTATAAGGGATTTTGCCGATTTCGGCCTATTGGTTAAAAAATGA
GCTGATTTAACAAAAATTTAACGCGAATTTTAACAAAATATTAACGCTTACAATTTCCTGATGCGGTATT
TTCTCCTTACGCATCTGTGCGGTATTTCACACCGCATAGGGTAATAACTGATATAATTAAATTGAAGCTC
TAATTTGTGAGTTTAGTATTAGGATCTCTACCCTTGGCGAAAAGTCCTCTGCCAACAATGATGATATCTG
ATCCACCACTTACAACTTCGTCGACGGTTCTGTACTGCTGACCCAATATGCGTATATATACCAATCTAAG
TCTGTGCTCCTTCCTTCGTTCTTCCTTCTGTTCGGAGATTACCGAATCAAAAAAATTTCAAGGAAACCGA
AATCAAAAAAAAGAATAAAAAAAAAATGATGAATTGAAAAGGTGGTATGGTGCACTCTCAGTACAATCTG
CTCTGATGCCGCATAGTTAAGCCAGCCCCGACACCCGCCAACACCCGCTGACGCGCCCTGACGGGCTTGT
CTGCTCCCGGCATCCGCTTACAGACAAGCTGTGACCGTCTCCGGGAGCTGCATGTGTCAGAGGTTTTCAC
CGTCATCACCGAAACGCGCGAGACGAAAGGGCCTCGTGATACGCCTATTTTTATAGGTTAATGTCATGAT
AATAATGGTTTCTTAGACGTCGGCGCGCCGAGGACGTCAGGTGGCACTTTTCGGGGAAATGTGCGCGGAA
CCCCTATTTGTTTATTTTTCTAAATACATTCAAATATGTATCCGCTCATGAGACAATAACCCTGATAAAT
GCTTCAATAATATTGAAAAAGGAAGAGTATGAGTATTCAACATTTCCGTGTCGCCCTTATTCCCTTTTTT
GCGGCATTTTGCCTTCCTGTTTTTGCTCACCCAGAAACGCTGGTGAAAGTAAAAGATGCTGAAGATCAGT
TGGGTGCACGAGTGGGTTACATCGAACTGGATCTCAACAGCGGTAAGATCCTTGAGAGTTTTCGCCCCGA
AGAACGTTTTCCAATGATGAGCACTTTTAAAGTTCTGCTATGTGGCGCGGTATTATCCCGTATTGACGCC
GGGCAAGAGCAACTCGGTCGCCGCATACACTATTCTCAGAATGACTTGGTTGAGTACTCACCAGTCACAG
AAAAGCATCTTACGGATGGCATGACAGTAAGAGAATTATGCAGTGCTGCCATAACCATGAGTGATAACAC
TGCGGCCAACTTACTTCTGACAACGATCGGAGGACCGAAGGAGCTAACCGCTTTTTTGCACAACATGGGG
GATCATGTAACTCGCCTTGATCGTTGGGAACCGGAGCTGAATGAAGCCATACCAAACGACGAGCGTGACA
CCACGATGCCTGTAGCAATGGCAACAACGTTGCGCAAACTATTAACTGGCGAACTACTTACTCTAGCTTC
CCGGCAACAATTAATAGACTGGATGGAGGCGGATAAAGTTGCAGGACCACTTCTGCGCTCGGCCCTTCCG
GCTGGCTGGTTTATTGCTGATAAATCTGGAGCCGGTGAGCGTGGGTCTCGCGGTATCATTGCAGCACTGG
GGCCAGATGGTAAGCCCTCCCGTATCGTAGTTATCTACACGACGGGGAGTCAGGCAACTATGGATGAACG
AAATAGACAGATCGCTGAGATAGGTGCCTCACTGATTAAGCATTGGTAACTGTCAGACCAAGTTTACTCA
TATATACTTTAGATTGATTTAAAACTTCATTTTTAATTTAAAAGGATCTAGGTGAAGATCCTTTTTGATA
ATCTCATGACCAAAATCCCTTAACGTGAGTTTTCGTTCCACTGAGCGTCAGACCCCGTAGAAAAGATCAA
AGGATCTTCTTGAGATCCTTTTTTTCTGCGCGTAATCTGCTGCTTGCAAACAAAAAAACCACCGCTACCA
GCGGTGGTTTGTTTGCCGGATCAAGAGCTACCAACTCTTTTTCCGAAGGTAACTGGCTTCAGCAGAGCGC
AGATACCAAATACTGTTCTTCTAGTGTAGCCGTAGTTAGGCCACCACTTCAAGAACTCTGTAGCACCGCC
TACATACCTCGCTCTGCTAATCCTGTTACCAGTGGCTGCTGCCAGTGGCGATAAGTCGTGTCTTACCGGG
TTGGACTCAAGACGATAGTTACCGGATAAGGCGCAGCGGTCGGGCTGAACGGGGGGTTCGTGCACACAGC
CCAGCTTGGAGCGAACGACCTACACCGAACTGAGATACCTACAGCGTGAGCTATGAGAAAGCGCCACGCT
TCCCGAAGGGAGAAAGGCGGACAGGTATCCGGTAAGCGGCAGGGTCGGAACAGGAGAGCGCACGAGGGAG
CTTCCAGGGGGAAACGCCTGGTATCTTTATAGTCCTGTCGGGTTTCGCCACCTCTGACTTGAGCGTCGAT
TTTTGTGATGCTCGTCAGGGGGGCGGAGCCTATGGAAAAACGCCAGCAACGCGGCCTTTTTACGGTTCCT
GGCCTTTTGCTGGCCTTTTGCTCACATGTTCTTTCCTGCGTTATCCCCTGATTCTGTGGATAACCGTATT
ACCGCCTTTGAGTGAGCTGATACCGCTCGCCGCAGCCGAACGACCGAGCGCAGCGAGTCAGTGAGCGAGG
AAGCGGAAGAGCGCCCAATACGCAAACCGCCTCTCCCCGCGCGTTGGCCGATTCATTAATGCAGCTGGCA
CGACAGGTTTCCCGACTGGAAAGCGGGCAGTGAGCGCAACGCAATTAATGTGAGTTAGCTCACTCATTAG
GCACCCCAGGCTTTACACTTTATGCTTCCGGCTCGTATGTTGTGTGGAATTGTGAGCGGATAACAATTTC
ACACAGGAAACAGCTATGACCATGATTACGCCAAGCTCGGAATTAACCCTCACTAAAGGGAACAAAAGCT
G
